Addgene plasmid #90055: LFhF-pHG165
Purpose: Constitutive expression of a chimeric LacI:FruR transcription repressor
Depositing lab: Liskin Swint-Kruse. Depositing organization: University of Kansas Medical Center.
Backbone
  Vector backbone: pHG165
  Backbone manufacturer: PMID: 3012611
  Vector type: Bacterial Expression
Growth in bacteria
  Bacterial resistance: Ampicillin, 100 μg/mL
  Growth temperature: 37°C
  Growth strain: DH5alpha
  Copy number: Low Copy
Gene/Insert
  Gene/Insert name: LFhF
  Species: Synthetic
  Promoter: Iq
  Cloning method: Ligation Independent Cloning
Terms and licenses: Academic/Nonprofit Terms; Industry Terms: Not Available to Industry
Depositor comments: E. coli LacI DNA binding domain, E. coli FruR/CRA linker region, and FruR/CRA regulatory domain . The start codon of these genes is GTG, which is an alternative MET start codon in E. coli.
How to cite: LFhF-pHG165 was a gift from Liskin Swint-Kruse (Addgene plasmid # 90055 ; http://n2t.net/addgene:90055 ; RRID:Addgene_90055)
