[The description below was written by a language model from this plasmid's Addgene catalogue record and pLannotate feature annotations shown in this document.]
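Description:
LFhF-pHG165 is a bacterial expression plasmid of about 4.7 kb, built on the pHG165 backbone, that constitutively produces a synthetic chimeric transcription repressor in E. coli. It replicates from a ColE1/pMB1-type origin. The automated annotation labels this origin generically as high copy, but the plasmid also carries the rop gene and the pBR322 bom region. Rop holds copy number down, which agrees with the catalogue listing of the plasmid as low copy. Selection is by ampicillin resistance, provided by the bla gene under its own promoter.

The insert, LFhF, is driven by the lacIq promoter, a lacI promoter variant with a single base change that raises expression roughly tenfold and needs no inducer. According to the depositor, the encoded protein joins the DNA-binding domain of E. coli LacI to the linker region and regulatory domain of E. coli FruR (also called Cra), the global regulator of carbon metabolism. Translation starts at a GTG codon, an alternative initiation codon in E. coli. The feature table annotates most of the open reading frame simply as cra. The annotation starts slightly downstream of the promoter, so the short LacI-derived N-terminal portion appears not to have been labelled separately.

Remnants of the parental cloning region surround the insert: lacZ/lacZα fragments downstream, and a lacI fragment, CAP binding site, lac promoter and lac operator near the end of the sequence record. The record gives no specific application beyond constitutive expression. Because the chimera carries the LacI DNA-binding domain, it would be expected to recognise lac operator sequences while its regulation comes from the FruR domain, which would suit studies of domain and linker function in LacI/GalR-family repressors.
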