Features (pLannotate 1.2.2; 14 found; start..end, strand, type, name):
     15..92      +  promoter       lacIq promoter: lacI (mutant); In the lacIq allele, a single base change in the promoter boosts expression of the lacI gene about 10-fold.
    108..1094    +  CDS            cra: CRA_ECOLI - Also known as fruC, fruR, shl. Experimental evidence at protein level: Swiss-Prot protein existence level 1. Global transcriptional regulator, which plays an important role in the regulation of carbon metabolism. Activates transcription of genes encoding biosynthetic and oxidative enzymes (involved in Krebs cycle, glyoxylate shunt and gluconeogenesis, such as ppsA and fbp). Represses genes involved in sugar catabolism, such as fruB, pfkA, pykF and adhE. Binds asymmetrically to the two half-sites of its operator. From Escherichia coli (strain K12).
   1101..1303    +  CDS            lacZ (fragment): β-galactosidase; lacZ
   1343..1497    +  CDS            lacZα (fragment): LacZα fragment of β-galactosidase; lacZ fragment
   1614..1718    +  promoter       AmpR promoter: bla
   1719..2579    +  CDS            AmpR: β-lactamase; bla; confers resistance to ampicillin, carbenicillin, and related antibiotics
   2750..3338    +  rep_origin     ori: high-copy-number ColE1/pMB1/pBR322/pUC origin of replication
   3524..3664    -  misc_feature   bom: basis of mobility region from pBR322
   3766..3957    -  CDS            rop: Rop protein, which maintains plasmids at low copy number; rop
   3974..4354    +  CDS            YPB1_ECOLX: Protein predicted: Swiss-Prot protein existence level 4. From Escherichia coli.
   4456..4544    +  CDS            lacI (fragment): lac repressor; lacI; The lac repressor binds to the lac operator to inhibit transcription in E. coli. This inhibition can be relieved by adding lactose or isopropyl-β-D-thiogalactopyranoside (IPTG).
   4557..4578    +  protein_bind   CAP binding site: CAP binding activates transcription in the presence of cAMP. E. coli catabolite activator protein
   4593..4623    +  promoter       lac promoter: promoter for the E. coli lac operon
   4631..4647    +  protein_bind   lac operator: The lac repressor binds to the lac operator to inhibit transcription in E. coli. This inhibition can be relieved by adding lactose or isopropyl-β-D-thiogalactopyranoside (IPTG). lac repressor encoded by lacI
>Addgene plasmid #90055 | LFhF-pHG165 | addgene full sequence | sequence record 178370 | Addgene NGS Result
TGATTACGAATTCCGACACCATCGAATGGTGCAAAACCTTTCGCGGTATGGCATGATAGCGCCCGGAAGA
GAGTCAATTCAGGGTGGTGAATGTGAAACCAGTAACGTTATACGATGTCGCAGAGTATGCCGGTGTCTCT
TATCAGACCGTTTCCCGCGTGGTGAACCAGGCCAGCCACGTTTCTGCGAAAACGCGGGAAAAAGTGGAAG
CGGCGATGGCGGAGCACAATTACCACCCGAACGCCGTGGCAGCTGGGCTTCGTGCTGGACGCACACGTTC
TATTGGTCTTGTGATCCCCGATCTGGAGAACACCAGCTATACCCGCATCGCTAACTATCTTGAACGCCAG
GCGCGGCAACGGGGTTATCAACTGCTGATTGCCTGCTCAGAAGATCAGCCAGACAACGAAATGCGGTGCA
TTGAGCACCTTTTACAGCGTCAGGTTGATGCCATTATTGTTTCGACGTCGTTGCCTCCTGAGCATCCTTT
TTATCAACGCTGGGCTAACGACCCGTTCCCGATTGTCGCGCTGGACCGCGCCCTCGATCGTGAACACTTC
ACCAGCGTGGTTGGTGCCGATCAGGATGATGCCGAAATGCTGGCGGAAGAGTTACGTAAGTTTCCCGCCG
AGACGGTGCTTTATCTTGGTGCGCTACCGGAGCTTTCTGTCAGCTTCCTGCGTGAACAAGGTTTCCGTAC
TGCCTGGAAAGATGATCCGCGCGAAGTGCATTTCCTGTATGCCAACAGCTATGAGCGGGAGGCGGCTGCC
CAGTTATTCGAAAAATGGCTGGAAACGCATCCGATGCCGCAGGCGCTGTTCACAACGTCGTTTGCGTTGT
TGCAAGGAGTGATGGATGTCACGCTGCGTCGCGACGGCAAACTGCCTTCTGACCTGGCAATTGCCACCTT
TGGCGATAACGAACTGCTCGACTTCTTACAGTGTCCGGTGCTGGCAGTGGCTCAACGTCACCGCGATGTC
GCAGAGCGTGTGCTGGAGATTGTCCTGGCAAGCCTGGACGAACCGCGTAAGCCAAAACCTGGTTTAACGC
GCATTAAACGTAATCTCTATCGCCGCGGCGTGCTCAGCCGTAGCTAATAACCTGAGGCCGATACTGTCGT
CGTCCCCTCAAACTGGCAGATGCACGGTTACGATGCGCCCATCTACACCAACGTGACCTATCCCATTAGG
TCAATCCGCCGTTTGTTCCCACGGAGAATCCGACGGGTTGTTACTCGCTCACATTTAATGTTGATGAAAG
CTGGCTACAGGAAGGCCAGACGCGAATTATTTTTGATGGCGTTGGAATTCCCGGGGATCCGTCGACCTGC
AGCCAAGCTTGGCACTGGCCGTCGTTTTACAACGTCGTGACTGGGAAAACCCTGGCGTTACCCAACTTAA
TCGCCTTGCAGCACATCCCCCTTTCGCCAGCTGGCGTAATAGCGAAGAGGCCCGCACCGATCGCCCTTCC
CAACAGTTGCGCAGCCTGAATGGCGAATGCCGTTAACGGATTCTTGAAGACGAAAGGGCCTCGTGATACG
CCTATTTTTATAGGTTAATGTCATGATAATAATGGTTTCTTAGACGTCAGGTGGCACTTTTCGGGGAAAT
GTGCGCGGAACCCCTATTTGTTTATTTTTCTAAATACATTCAAATATGTATCCGCTCATGAGACAATAAC
CCTGATAAATGCTTCAATAATATTGAAAAAGGAAGAGTATGAGTATTCAACATTTCCGTGTCGCCCTTAT
TCCCTTTTTTGCGGCATTTTGCCTTCCTGTTTTTGCTCACCCAGAAACGCTGGTGAAAGTAAAAGATGCT
GAAGATCAGTTGGGTGCACGAGTGGGTTACATCGAACTGGATCTCAACAGCGGTAAGATCCTTGAGAGTT
TTCGCCCCGAAGAACGTTTTCCAATGATGAGCACTTTTAAAGTTCTGCTATGTGGCGCGGTATTATCCCG
TATTGACGCCGGGCAAGAGCAACTCGGTCGCCGCATACACTATTCTCAGAATGACTTGGTTGAGTACTCA
CCAGTCACAGAAAAGCATCTTACGGATGGCATGACAGTAAGAGAATTATGCAGTGCTGCCATAACCATGA
GTGATAACACTGCGGCCAACTTACTTCTGACAACGATCGGAGGACCGAAGGAGCTAACCGCTTTTTTGCA
CAACATGGGGGATCATGTAACTCGCCTTGATCGTTGGGAACCGGAGCTGAATGAAGCCATACCAAACGAC
GAGCGTGACACCACGATGCCTGTAGCAATGGCAACAACGTTGCGCAAACTATTAACTGGCGAACTACTTA
CTCTAGCTTCCCGGCAACAATTAATAGACTGGATGGAGGCGGATAAAGTTGCAGGACCACTTCTGCGCTC
GGCCCTTCCGGCTGGCTGGTTTATTGCTGATAAATCTGGAGCCGGTGAGCGTGGGTCTCGCGGTATCATT
GCAGCACTGGGGCCAGATGGTAAGCCCTCCCGTATCGTAGTTATCTACACGACGGGGAGTCAGGCAACTA
TGGATGAACGAAATAGACAGATCGCTGAGATAGGTGCCTCACTGATTAAGCATTGGTAACTGTCAGACCA
AGTTTACTCATATATACTTTAGATTGATTTAAAACTTCATTTTTAATTTAAAAGGATCTAGGTGAAGATC
CTTTTTGATAATCTCATGACCAAAATCCCTTAACGTGAGTTTTCGTTCCACTGAGCGTCAGACCCCGTAG
AAAAGATCAAAGGATCTTCTTGAGATCCTTTTTTTCTGCGCGTAATCTGCTGCTTGCAAACAAAAAAACC
ACCGCTACCAGCGGTGGTTTGTTTGCCGGATCAAGAGCTACCAACTCTTTTTCCGAAGGTAACTGGCTTC
AGCAGAGCGCAGATACCAAATACTGTCCTTCTAGTGTAGCCGTAGTTAGGCCACCACTTCAAGAACTCTG
TAGCACCGCCTACATACCTCGCTCTGCTAATCCTGTTACCAGTGGCTGCTGCCAGTGGCGATAAGTCGTG
TCTTACCGGGTTGGACTCAAGACGATAGTTACCGGATAAGGCGCAGCGGTCGGGCTGAACGGGGGGTTCG
TGCACACAGCCCAGCTTGGAGCGAACGACCTACACCGAACTGAGATACCTACAGCGTGAGCTATGAGAAA
GCGCCACGCTTCCCGAAGGGAGAAAGGCGGACAGGTATCCGGTAAGCGGCAGGGTCGGAACAGGAGAGCG
CACGAGGGAGCTTCCAGGGGGAAACGCCTGGTATCTTTATAGTCCTGTCGGGTTTCGCCACCTCTGACTT
GAGCGTCGATTTTTGTGATGCTCGTCAGGGGGGCGGAGCCTATGGAAAAACGCCAGCAACGCGGCCTTTT
TACGGTTCCTGGCCTTTTGCTGGCCTTTTGCTCACATGTTCTTTCCTGCGTTATCCCCTGATTCTGTGGA
TAACCGTATTACCGCCTTTGAGTGAGCTGATACCGCTCGCCGCAGCCGAACGACCGAGCGCAGCGAGTCA
GTGAGCGAGGAAGCGGAAGAGCGCCTGATGCGGTATTTTCTCCTTACGCATCTGTGCGGTATTTCACACC
GCATATGGTGCACTCTCAGTACAATCTGCTCTGATGCCGCATAGTTAAGCCAGTATACACTCCGCTATCG
CTACGTGACTGGGTCATGGCTGCGCCCCGACACCCGCCAACACCCGCTGACGCGCCCTGACGGGCTTGTC
TGCTCCCGGCATCCGCTTACAGACAAGCTGTGACCGTCTCCGGGAGCTGCATGTGTCAGAGGTTTTCACC
GTCATCACCGAAACGCGCGAGGCAGCTGCGGTAAAGCTCATCAGCGTGGTCGTGAAGCGATTCACAGATG
TCTGCCTGTTCATCCGCGTCCAGCTCGTTGAGTTTCTCCAGAAGCGTTAATGTCTGGCTTCTGATAAAGC
GGGCCATGTTAAGGGCGGTTTTTTCCTGTTTGGTCACTGATGCCTCCGTGTAAGGGGGATTTCTGTTCAT
GGGGGTAATGATACCGATGAAACGAGAGAGGATGCTCACGATACGGGTTACTGATGATGAACATGCCCGG
TTACTGGAACGTTGTGAGGGTAAACAACTGGCGGTATGGATGCGGCGGGACCAGAGAAAAATCACTCAGG
GTCAATGCCAGCGCTTCGTTAATACAGATGTAGGTGTTCCACAGGGTAGCCAGCAGCATCCTGCGATGCA
GATCCGGAACATAATGGTGCAGGGCGCTGACTTCCGCGTTTCCAGACTTTACGAAACACGGAAACCGAAG
ACCATTCATGTTGTTGCTCAGGTCGCAGACGTTTTGCAGCAGCAGTCGCTTCACGTTCGCTCGCGTATCG
GTGATTCATTCTGCTAACCAGTAAGGCAACCCCGCCAGCCTAGCCGGGTCCTCAACGACAGGAGCACGAT
CATGCGCACCCGTGGCCAGGACCCAACGCTGCCCGCCGTTAACGGCCAATACGCAAACCGCCTCTCCCCG
CGCGTTGGCCGATTCATTAATGCAGCTGGCACGACAGGTTTCCCGACTGGAAAGCGGGCAGTGAGCGCAA
CGCAATTAATGTGAGTTAGCTCACTCATTAGGCACCCCAGGCTTTACACTTTATGCTTCCGGCTCGTATG
TTGTGTGGAATTGTGAGCGGATAACAATTTCACACAGGAAACAGCTATGACCA
